Addgene plasmid #212485: pTwist-SARS-CoV-2 Spike-deltaC18 N969K (AAA)
Purpose: Encodes SARS-CoV-2 spike N969K for pseudovirus production
Depositing lab: Alejandro Balazs. Depositing organization: Massachusetts General Hospital. Publication: Ongoing evolution of SARS-CoV-2 drives escape from mRNA vaccine-induced humoral immunity. Roederer AL, Cao Y, Denis KS, Sheehan ML, Li CJ, Lam EC, Gregory DJ, Poznansky MC, Iafrate AJ, Canaday DH, Gravenstein S, Garcia-Beltran WF, Balazs AB. medRxiv [Preprint]. 2024 Mar 7:2024.03.05.24303815. doi: 10.1101/2024.03.05.24303815. PubMed 38496628.
Backbone
  Vector backbone: pTwist-CMV-BetaGlobin-WPRE-Neo
  Backbone manufacturer: Twist
  Vector type: Mammalian Expression
Growth in bacteria
  Bacterial resistance: Ampicillin, 100 μg/mL
  Growth temperature: 37°C
  Growth strain: NEB Stable
  Copy number: High Copy
Gene/Insert
  Gene/Insert name: SARS-CoV-2 Spike N969K
  Species: Severe acute respiratory syndrome coronavirus 2
  Mutation: N969K
  Entrez Gene: S (a.k.a. GU280_gp02, spike glycoprotein)
  Promoter: CAG
  Cloning method: Ligation Independent Cloning
Terms and licenses: Academic/Nonprofit Terms; Industry Terms: Not Available to Industry
Depositor comments: Please visit https://www.medrxiv.org/content/10.1101/2024.03.05.24303815v1 for medRxiv preprint.
How to cite: pTwist-SARS-CoV-2 Spike-deltaC18 N969K (AAA) was a gift from Alejandro Balazs (Addgene plasmid # 212485 ; http://n2t.net/addgene:212485 ; RRID:Addgene_212485)
