[The description below was written by a language model from this plasmid's Addgene catalogue record and pLannotate feature annotations shown in this document.]
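Description:
pTwist-SARS-CoV-2 Spike-deltaC18 N969K (AAA) is a mammalian expression plasmid of about 10.5 kb, built on the Twist pTwist-CMV-BetaGlobin-WPRE-Neo backbone, that encodes the SARS-CoV-2 spike glycoprotein carrying the single substitution N969K. It is propagated in E. coli through a high-copy ColE1/pUC-type origin and selected with ampicillin via the β-lactamase gene. A separate SV40 early promoter–neo–bGH poly(A) cassette offers neomycin-class (G418) selection in mammalian cells.

In the full-sequence annotation, the spike coding sequence sits downstream of a CMV enhancer, CMV promoter elements and a truncated human β-globin intron, which promotes splicing and efficient mRNA export. It is followed by a WPRE, which enhances transcript stability and expression, and by an SV40 polyadenylation signal. The catalogue entry lists the promoter as CAG, whereas the backbone name and the annotated features point to a CMV enhancer/promoter with a β-globin intron, so this discrepancy should be noted. The expression unit is flanked by β-globin insulator fragments and by bacterial and T7 terminators that isolate it from neighbouring transcription.

The "deltaC18" in the name suggests deletion of 18 residues from the spike C terminus, a truncation commonly used to improve incorporation of spike into pseudotyped particles, though the record does not describe this explicitly, nor does it explain the "(AAA)" suffix. The stated purpose is pseudovirus production, and the associated work concerns escape of evolving SARS-CoV-2 variants from vaccine-induced humoral immunity. A second, shorter sequencing record of about 3.9 kb shows only backbone elements (origin, AmpR, neo cassette) and no spike expression cassette.
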