Features (pLannotate 1.2.2; 21 found; start..end, strand, type, name):
    230..1090    +  CDS            AmpR: β-lactamase; bla; confers resistance to ampicillin, carbenicillin, and related antibiotics
   1103..1239    +  terminator     rrnG terminator: transcription terminator from the E. coli ribosomal RNA rrnG operon (Albrechtsen et al., 1991)
   1391..1462    +  misc_feature   5' β-globin insulator: insulator upstream of the human β-globin locus (Farrell et al., 2002)
   1467..1513    -  terminator     T7 terminator: transcription terminator for bacteriophage T7 RNA polymerase
   1531..1579    -  polyA_signal   poly(A) signal: synthetic polyadenylation signal
   1660..1963    +  enhancer       CMV enhancer: human cytomegalovirus immediate early enhancer
   2036..2053    -  promoter       CMV promoter (fragment): human cytomegalovirus (CMV) immediate early promoter
   2116..2167    +  promoter       CMVd2 promoter: truncated human cytomegalovirus (CMV) immediate early promoter that yields moderately reduced expression relative to the full-length promoter
   2301..2776    +  intron         β-globin intron: internally truncated intron from human β-globin
   2835..6599    +  CDS            S: SPIKE_SARS2 - Experimental evidence at protein level: Swiss-Prot protein existence level 1. [Spike glycoprotein]: May down-regulate host tetherin (BST2) by lysosomal degradation, thereby counteracting its antiviral activity. From Severe acute respiratory syndrome coronavirus 2 (2019-nCoV) (SARS-CoV-2).
   6673..7261    +  misc_feature   WPRE: woodchuck hepatitis virus posttranscriptional regulatory element
   7314..7435    -  polyA_signal   SV40 poly(A) signal: SV40 polyadenylation signal
   7458..7527    -  CDS            large T antigen (fragment): large T antigen from SV40 (simian virus 40)
   7550..7596    +  terminator     T7 terminator: transcription terminator for bacteriophage T7 RNA polymerase
   7626..7762    +  terminator     rrnG terminator: transcription terminator from the E. coli ribosomal RNA rrnG operon (Albrechtsen et al., 1991)
   7807..7878    +  misc_feature   3' β-globin insulator: insulator downstream of the human β-globin locus (Farrell et al., 2002)
   7923..8119    +  promoter       SV40 promoter: SV40 early promoter
   8133..8924    +  CDS            neo: KKA2_KLEPN - Also known as kan, nptII. Experimental evidence at protein level: Swiss-Prot protein existence level 1. Resistance to kanamycin, neomycin, paromomycin, ribostamycin, butirosin and gentamicin B. From Klebsiella pneumoniae.
   8938..9162    +  polyA_signal   bGH poly(A) signal: bovine growth hormone polyadenylation signal
   9358..9946    -  rep_origin     ori: high-copy-number ColE1/pMB1/pBR322/pUC origin of replication
  10118..10182   -  CDS            bla(M) (fragment): β-lactamase lacking the signal sequence; bla(M); allows cytosolic expression of β-lactamase
>Addgene plasmid #212485 | pTwist-SARS-CoV-2 Spike-deltaC18 N969K (AAA) | addgene full sequence | sequence record 447109 | Addgene NGS Result
CCTCTCAGTGCGAGTCTCGACGATCCATATCGTTGCTTGGCAGTCAGCCAGTCGGAATCCAGCTTGGGAC
CCAGGAAGTCCAATCGTCAGATATTGTACTCAAGCCTGGTCACGGCAGCGTACCGATCTGTTTAAACCTA
GATATTGATAGTCTGATCGGTCAACGTATAATCGAGTCCTAGCTTTTGCAAACATCTATCAAGAGACAGG
ATCAGCAGGAGGCTTTCGCATGAGTATTCAACATTTCCGTGTCGCCCTTATTCCCTTTTTTGCGGCATTT
TGCCTTCCTGTTTTTGCTCACCCAGAAACGCTGGTGAAAGTAAAAGATGCTGAAGATCAGTTGGGTGCGC
GAGTGGGTTACATCGAACTGGATCTCAACAGCGGTAAGATCCTTGAGAGTTTTCGCCCCGAAGAACGCTT
TCCAATGATGAGCACTTTTAAAGTTCTGCTATGTGGCGCGGTATTATCCCGTATTGACGCCGGGCAAGAG
CAACTCGGTCGCCGCATACACTATTCTCAGAATGACTTGGTTGAGTATTCACCAGTCACAGAAAAGCATC
TTACGGATGGCATGACAGTAAGAGAATTATGCAGTGCTGCCATAACCATGAGTGATAACACTGCGGCCAA
CTTACTTCTGACAACGATTGGAGGACCGAAGGAGCTAACCGCTTTTTTGCACAACATGGGGGATCATGTA
ACTCGCCTTGATCGTTGGGAACCGGAGCTGAATGAAGCCATACCAAACGACGAGCGTGACACCACGATGC
CTGTAGCAATGGCAACAACCTTGCGTAAACTATTAACTGGCGAACTACTTACTCTAGCTTCCCGGCAACA
GTTGATAGACTGGATGGAGGCGGATAAAGTTGCAGGACCACTTCTGCGCTCGGCCCTTCCGGCTGGCTGG
TTTATTGCTGATAAATCTGGAGCCGGTGAGCGTGGGTCTCGCGGTATCATTGCAGCACTGGGGCCAGATG
GTAAGCCCTCCCGTATCGTAGTTATCTACACGACGGGGAGTCAGGCAACTATGGATGAACGAAATAGACA
GATCGCTGAGATAGGTGCCTCACTGATTAAGCATTGGTAACCGATTCTAGGTGCATTGGCGCAGAAAAAA
ATGCCTGATGCGACGCTGCGCGTCTTATACTCCCACATATGCCAGATTCAGCAACGGATACGGCTTCCCC
AACTTGCCCACTTCCATACGTGTCCTCCTTACCAGAAATTTATCCTTAAGATCCCGAATCGTTTAAACTC
GACTCTGGCTCTATCGAATCTCCGTCGTTTCGAGCTTACGCGAACAGCCGTGGCGCTCATTTGCTCGTCG
GGCATCGAATCTCGTCAGCTATCGTCAGCTTACCTTTTTGGCAGCGATCGCGGCTCCCGACATCTTGGAC
CATTAGCTCCACAGGTATCTTCTTCCCTCTAGTGGTCATAACAGCAGCTTCAGCTACCTCTCAATTCAAA
AAACCCCTCAAGACCCGTTTAGAGGCCCCAAGGGGTTATGCTATCAATCGTTGCGTTACACACACAAAAA
ACCAACACACATCCATCTTCGATGGATAGCGATTTTATTATCTAACTGCTGATCGAGTGTAGCCAGATCT
AGTAATCAATTACGGGGTCATTAGTTCATAGCCCATATATGGAGTTCCGCGTTACATAACTTACGGTAAA
TGGCCCGCCTGGCTGACCGCCCAACGACCCCCGCCCATTGACGTCAATAATGACGTATGTTCCCATAGTA
ACGCCAATAGGGACTTTCCATTGACGTCAATGGGTGGAGTATTTACGGTAAACTGCCCACTTGGCAGTAC
ATCAAGTGTATCATATGCCAAGTACGCCCCCTATTGACGTCAATGACGGTAAATGGCCCGCCTGGCATTA
TGCCCAGTACATGACCTTATGGGACTTTCCTACTTGGCAGTACATCTACGTATTAGTCATCGCTATTACC
ATGCTGATGCGGTTTTGGCAGTACATCAATGGGCGTGGATAGCGGTTTGACTCACGGGGATTTCCAAGTC
TCCACCCCATTGACGTCAATGGGAGTTTGTTTTGGCACCAAAATCAACGGGACTTTCCAAAATGTCGTAA
CAACTCCGCCCCATTGACGCAAATGGGCGGTAGGCGTGTACGGTGGGAGGTCTATATAAGCAGAGCTGGT
TTAGTGAACCGTCAGATCGCCTGGAGACGCCATCCACGCTGTTTTGACCTCCATAGAAGACACCGGGACC
GATCCAGCCTCCCCTCGAAGCTTACATGTGGTACCGAGCTCGGATCCTGAGAACTTCAGGGTGAGTCTAT
GGGACCCTTGATGTTTTCTTTCCCCTTCTTTTCTATGGTTAAGTTCATGTCATAGGAAGGGGAGAAGTAA
CAGGGTACACATATTGACCAAATCAGGGTAATTTTGCATTTGTAATTTTAAAAAATGCTTTCTTCTTTTA
ATATACTTTTTTGTTTATCTTATTTCTAATACTTTCCCTAATCTCTTTCTTTCAGGGCAATAATGATACA
ATGTATCATGCCTCTTTGCACCATTCTAAAGAATAACAGTGATAATTTCTGGGTTAAGGCAATAGCAATA
TTTCTGCATATAAATATTTCTGCATATAAATTGTAACTGATGTAAGAGGTTTCATATTGCTAATAGCAGC
TACAATCCAGCTACCATTCTGCTTTTATTTTATGGTTGGGATAAGGCTGGATTATTCTGAGTCCAAGCTA
GGCCCTTTTGCTAATCATGTTCATACCTCTTATCTTCCTCCCACAGCTCCTGGGCAACGTGCTGGTCTGT
GTGCTGGCCCATCACTTTGGCAAAGGCGGCCGCCATGTTTGTGTTCCTCGTTCTCCTGCCCCTCGTTTCT
TCCCAATGCGTGAACCTCACAACTAGAACGCAGCTCCCACCCGCTTACACGAACTCTTTTACTCGTGGAG
TATACTATCCCGATAAAGTCTTTAGGTCCAGTGTCCTTCATTCTACTCAAGACCTTTTCCTGCCATTCTT
CTCAAATGTCACCTGGTTCCATGCTATCCACGTTTCTGGCACCAACGGAACTAAACGATTTGATAATCCC
GTCTTGCCATTTAACGATGGCGTATACTTTGCCTCAACGGAGAAGTCCAACATTATCCGGGGATGGATAT
TTGGCACCACCCTGGACTCCAAGACACAGTCTCTCCTCATTGTGAACAACGCCACCAATGTCGTCATCAA
AGTCTGTGAATTTCAATTTTGTAACGATCCCTTTCTCGGGGTTTATTATCATAAGAATAACAAGTCTTGG
ATGGAGTCAGAGTTCCGCGTTTACAGTTCCGCTAACAACTGTACTTTTGAGTACGTTTCCCAACCATTTC
TCATGGATCTTGAAGGGAAGCAAGGCAACTTCAAGAATCTCCGCGAATTTGTGTTTAAGAATATAGACGG
CTACTTCAAAATTTATAGCAAGCATACCCCGATAAATCTGGTTCGGGATCTCCCTCAAGGCTTCTCCGCG
TTGGAACCCCTCGTGGACTTGCCGATTGGCATCAACATCACCCGGTTCCAAACCCTTCTTGCCCTTCATC
GAAGCTACCTCACGCCTGGCGACAGTAGTAGTGGTTGGACAGCGGGCGCAGCAGCCTACTATGTGGGATA
TTTGCAACCACGCACCTTTCTTCTCAAATATAACGAAAACGGAACAATTACCGATGCCGTAGACTGTGCC
CTCGATCCCCTGTCCGAAACTAAATGCACACTCAAGTCCTTCACAGTTGAGAAAGGCATATACCAAACCA
GTAACTTCCGCGTCCAACCCACCGAATCCATTGTTCGATTCCCTAACATCACCAATTTGTGTCCTTTCGG
TGAAGTATTTAATGCCACTCGATTTGCATCAGTTTATGCCTGGAATCGCAAGCGAATATCAAATTGTGTT
GCAGATTATAGTGTCCTGTATAATAGCGCATCATTCAGCACTTTTAAGTGTTATGGGGTCAGCCCTACGA
AATTGAATGACTTGTGTTTTACCAACGTTTACGCAGATTCTTTCGTCATACGCGGCGACGAAGTCCGACA
GATTGCACCGGGGCAAACCGGAAAGATAGCAGACTATAATTATAAGTTGCCGGATGACTTCACCGGCTGC
GTTATAGCATGGAACTCCAATAATCTCGATTCAAAAGTCGGCGGCAACTATAATTATCTTTACCGCCTGT
TTCGCAAGTCAAATCTGAAGCCCTTTGAACGTGACATCTCCACCGAAATTTATCAAGCTGGCAGCACCCC
ATGTAATGGAGTGGAAGGGTTTAACTGTTATTTTCCCCTTCAATCATACGGATTTCAACCAACAAATGGG
GTGGGCTATCAACCATATCGGGTGGTAGTCTTGAGCTTTGAGCTGCTCCACGCACCGGCTACAGTTTGCG
GACCGAAGAAAAGCACTAACCTGGTGAAGAATAAATGTGTGAACTTCAACTTTAATGGGCTCACCGGAAC
AGGGGTGCTGACAGAATCAAACAAGAAATTTCTCCCTTTTCAACAATTTGGTAGAGACATTGCCGATACC
ACAGATGCCGTCCGCGATCCGCAAACACTGGAAATCCTCGATATAACACCCTGTAGCTTCGGCGGGGTCA
GCGTGATAACTCCCGGAACGAACACATCCAACCAAGTGGCTGTCCTGTATCAAGATGTCAACTGTACCGA
AGTCCCTGTGGCGATACACGCCGACCAACTGACACCCACCTGGAGAGTCTACTCAACAGGTTCCAATGTC
TTTCAAACTAGAGCGGGTTGTCTCATTGGCGCTGAGCATGTCAATAATTCATACGAATGTGATATTCCTA
TTGGGGCAGGAATCTGTGCGTCTTATCAAACTCAAACGAACTCACCACGGCGCGCTCGCTCAGTAGCCAG
CCAGTCCATAATCGCCTATACCATGAGTCTCGGGGCTGAGAACTCCGTGGCTTATTCAAACAATTCCATC
GCAATCCCAACTAACTTTACCATTAGCGTTACCACGGAAATCTTGCCCGTCAGCATGACTAAGACGAGCG
TAGACTGTACGATGTATATCTGTGGGGATTCCACCGAGTGTAGCAACCTCTTGCTTCAATACGGGTCTTT
CTGTACTCAACTCAACCGAGCATTGACCGGAATTGCGGTCGAACAAGACAAGAATACCCAAGAGGTGTTC
GCACAAGTAAAGCAAATATACAAAACGCCGCCAATCAAAGATTTTGGCGGGTTTAATTTTAGCCAAATAC
TGCCAGACCCATCTAAGCCTTCAAAACGCAGCTTTATCGAGGATCTGCTGTTCAACAAAGTTACGTTGGC
TGACGCGGGTTTCATTAAGCAGTATGGGGATTGTTTGGGAGACATTGCGGCCCGCGACCTTATCTGTGCT
CAAAAATTCAATGGGTTGACAGTTCTGCCCCCTCTGCTCACTGATGAGATGATTGCACAGTATACATCAG
CATTGTTGGCAGGAACCATTACATCCGGCTGGACTTTTGGCGCGGGTGCGGCCCTTCAAATACCTTTCGC
TATGCAAATGGCTTACAGATTCAATGGGATTGGTGTCACGCAAAATGTATTGTATGAAAATCAGAAGCTG
ATCGCTAATCAATTTAACAGCGCGATTGGCAAGATCCAAGATTCACTGTCAAGCACAGCGTCCGCCCTCG
GCAAACTCCAAGATGTTGTGAATCAAAACGCCCAGGCCCTGAATACCCTCGTGAAGCAACTGAGTTCTAA
ATTCGGCGCAATCTCCAGCGTCCTCAACGACATATTGTCCAGACTTGATAAGGTGGAAGCCGAGGTGCAA
ATTGATCGGCTCATCACAGGCAGGCTCCAGTCACTCCAAACTTATGTGACACAACAGTTGATCCGGGCTG
CTGAGATACGAGCAAGCGCCAACCTGGCCGCCACTAAAATGTCAGAGTGCGTGCTCGGGCAGTCCAAACG
GGTTGACTTTTGTGGCAAGGGCTATCACTTGATGTCCTTCCCCCAATCCGCCCCACATGGAGTGGTCTTT
CTCCACGTCACTTATGTCCCTGCTCAAGAGAAGAACTTTACGACAGCTCCAGCAATCTGTCACGATGGCA
AAGCGCACTTTCCCAGGGAAGGCGTTTTCGTCAGTAATGGCACGCATTGGTTTGTGACCCAAAGGAATTT
CTATGAACCCCAAATCATAACCACTGACAATACATTTGTCTCAGGCAACTGTGATGTGGTCATTGGGATC
GTGAACAACACGGTATATGATCCCCTGCAACCCGAGTTGGATAGCTTCAAAGAGGAATTGGATAAATACT
TTAAGAATCATACTTCACCCGATGTTGATCTCGGGGACATATCAGGAATAAATGCAAGTGTCGTCAACAT
TCAGAAAGAGATTGATCGCCTTAATGAGGTCGCCAAGAACTTGAATGAATCTTTGATCGACTTGCAAGAA
CTGGGCAAATACGAACAATATATTAAATGGCCCTGGTACATTTGGTTGGGCTTTATCGCCGGACTTATAG
CTATCGTTATGGTCACAATTATGTTGTGCTGTATGACTAGCTGTTGTTCCTGCTTGAAAGGATGTTGCAG
TTGCGGATCTTGTTGTAAATAAAGGATCCTCTAGAAGTTGTCTCCTCCTGCACTGACTGACTGATACAAT
CGATTTCTGGATCCGCAGGCCTAATCAACCTCTGGATTACAAAATTTGTGAAAGATTGACTGGTATTCTT
AACTATGTTGCTCCTTTTACGCTATGTGGATACGCTGCTTTAATGCCTTTGTATCATGCTATTGCTTCCC
GTATGGCTTTCATTTTCTCCTCCTTGTATAAATCCTGGTTGCTGTCTCTTTATGAGGAGTTGTGGCCCGT
TGTCAGGCAACGTGGCGTGGTGTGCACTGTGTTTGCTGACGCAACCCCCACTGGTTGGGGCATTGCCACC
ACCTGTCAGCTCCTTTCCGGGACTTTCGCTTTCCCCCTCCCTATTGCCACGGCGGAACTCATCGCCGCCT
GCCTTGCCCGCTGCTGGACAGGGGCTCGGCTGTTGGGCACTGACAATTCCGTGGTGTTGTCGGGGAAGCT
GACGTCCTTTCCATGGCTGCTCGCCTGTGTTGCCACCTGGATTCTGCGCGGGACGTCCTTCTGCTACGTC
CCTTCGGCCCTCAATCCAGCGGACCTTCCTTCCCGCGGCCTGCTGCCGGCTCTGCGGCCTCTTCCGCGTC
TTCGCCTTCGCCCTCAGACGAGTCGGATCTCCCTTTGGGCCGCCTCCCCGCCTGTCTAGCTTGACTGACT
GAGATACAGCGTACCTTCAGCTCACAGACATGATAAGATACATTGATGAGTTTGGACAAACCACAACTAG
AATGCAGTGAAAAAAATGCTTTATTTGTGAAATTTGTGATGCTATTGCTTTATTTGTAACCATTATAAGC
TGCAATAAACAAGTTAACAACAACAATTGCATTCATTTTATGTTTCAGGTTCAGGGGGAGGTGTGGGAGG
TTTTTTAAAGCAAGTAAAACCTCTACAAATGTGGTATTGGCCCATCTCTATCGGTATCGTAGCATAACCC
CTTGGGGCCTCTAAACGGGTCTTGAGGGGTTTTTTGTGCCCCTCGGGCCGGATTGCTATCTACCGGCATT
GGCGCAGAAAAAAATGCCTGATGCGACGCTGCGCGTCTTATACTCCCACATATGCCAGATTCAGCAACGG
ATACGGCTTCCCCAACTTGCCCACTTCCATACGTGTCCTCCTTACCAGAAATTTATCCTTAAGGTCGTCA
GCTATCCTGCAGGCGATCTCTCGATTTCGATCAAGACATTCCTTTAATGGTCTTTTCTGGACACCACTAG
GGGTCAGAAGTAGTTCATCAAACTTTCTTCCCTCCCTAATCTCATTGGTTACCTTGGGCTATCGAAACTT
AATTAAGCGATCTGCATCTCAATTAGTCAGCAACCATAGTCCCGCCCCTAACTCCGCCCATCCCGCCCCT
AACTCCGCCCAGTTCCGCCCATTCTCCGCCCCATCGCTGACTAATTTTTTTTATTTATGCAGAGGCCGAG
GCCGCCTCGGCCTCTGAGCTATTCCAGAAGTAGTGAGGAGGCTTTTTTGGAGGCCTAGGCTTTTGCAAAG
GAGGTAGCCAACATGATTGAACAAGATGGATTGCACGCAGGTTCTCCCGCCGCTTGGGTGGAGAGGCTAT
TCGGCTATGACTGGGCACAACAGACAATCGGCTGCTCTGATGCCGCCGTGTTCCGGCTGTCAGCGCAGGG
GCGCCCGGTTCTTTTTGTCAAGACCGACCTGTCCGGTGCCCTGAATGAACTCCAGGACGAGGCAGCGCGG
CTATCGTGGCTGGCCACGACGGGCGTTCCTTGCGCAGCTGTGCTCGACGTTGTCACTGAAGCGGGAAGGG
ACTGGCTGCTATTGGGCGAAGTGCCGGGGCAGGATCTCCTGTCATCTCACCTTGCTCCTGCCGAGAAAGT
ATCCATCATGGCTGATGCAATGCGGCGGCTGCATACGCTTGATCCGGCTACCTGCCCATTCGACCACCAA
GCGAAACATCGCATCGAGCGAGCACGTACTCGGATGGAAGCCGGTCTTGTCGATCAGGATGATCTGGACG
AAGAGCATCAGGGGCTCGCGCCAGCCGAACTGTTCGCCAGGCTCAAGGCGCGGATGCCCGACGGCGAGGA
TCTCGTCGTGACCCACGGCGATGCCTGCTTGCCGAATATCATGGTGGAAAATGGCCGCTTTTCTGGATTC
ATCGACTGTGGCCGGCTGGGTGTGGCGGACCGCTATCAGGACATAGCGTTGGCTACCCGTGATATTGCTG
AAGAGCTTGGCGGCGAATGGGCTGACCGCTTCCTCGTGCTTTACGGTATCGCCGCTCCCGATTCGCAGCG
CATCGCCTTCTATCGCCTTCTTGACGAGTTCTTCTAGTATGTAAGCCCTGTGCCTTCTAGTTGCCAGCCA
TCTGTTGTTTGCCCCTCCCCCGTGCCTTCCTTGACCCTGGAAGGTGCCACTCCCACTGTCCTTTCCTAAT
AAAATGAGGAAATTGCATCGCATTGTCTGAGTAGGTGTCATTCTATTCTGGGGGGTGGGGTGGGGCAGGA
CAGCAAGGGGGAGGATTGGGAAGACAATAGCAGGCATGCTGGGGATGCGGTGGGCTCTATGGTTAATTAA
CCAGTCAAGTCAGCTACTTGGCGAGATCGACTTGTCTGGGTTTCGACTACGCTCAGAATTGCGTCAGTCA
AGTTCGATCTGGTCCTTGCTATTGCACCCGTTCTCCGATTACGAGTTTCATTTAAATCATGTGAGCAAAA
GGCCAGCAAAAGGCCAGGAACCGTAAAAAGGCCGCGTTGCTGGCGTTTTTCCATAGGCTCCGCCCCCCTG
ACGAGCATCACAAAAATCGACGCTCAAGTCAGAGGTGGCGAAACCCGACAGGACTATAAAGATACCAGGC
GTTTCCCCCTGGAAGCTCCCTCGTGCGCTCTCCTGTTCCGACCCTGCCGCTTACCGGATACCTGTCCGCC
TTTCTCCCTTCGGGAAGCGTGGCGCTTTCTCATAGCTCACGCTGTAGGTATCTCAGTTCGGTGTAGGTCG
TTCGCTCCAAGCTGGGCTGTGTGCACGAACCCCCCGTTCAGCCCGACCGCTGCGCCTTATCCGGTAACTA
TCGTCTTGAGTCCAACCCGGTAAGACACGACTTATCGCCACTGGCAGCAGCCACTGGTAACAGGATTAGC
AGAGCGAGGTATGTAGGCGGTGCTACAGAGTTCTTGAAGTGGTGGCCTAACTACGGCTACACTAGAAGAA
CAGTATTTGGTATCTGCGCTCTGCTGAAGCCAGTTACCTTCGGAAAAAGAGTTGGTAGCTCTTGATCCGG
CAAACAAACCACCGCTGGTAGCGGTGGTTTTTTTGTTTGCAAGCAGCAGATTACGCGCAGAAAAAAAGGA
TCTCAAGAAGATCCTTTGATCTTTTCTACGGGGTCTGACGCTCAGTGGAACGAAAACTCACGTTAAGGGA
TTTTGGTCATGAGATTATCAAAAAGGATCTTCACCTAGATCCTTTTAAATTAAAAATGAAGTTTTAAATC
AATCTAAAGTATATATGAGTAAACTTGGTCTGACAGTTACCAATGCTTAATCAGTGAGGCACCTATCTCA
GCGATCTGTCTATTTCGTTCATCCATAGTTGCATTTAAATTTCCGAACTCTCCAAGGCCCTCGTCGGAAA
ATCTTCAAACCTTTCGTCCGATCCATCTTGCAGGCTACCTCTCGAACGAACTATCGCAAGTCTCTTGGCC
GGCCTTGCGCCTTGGCTATTGCTTGGCAGCGCCTATCGCCAGGTATTACTCCAATCCCGAATATCCGAGA
TCGGGATCACCCGAGAGAAGTTCAACCTACATCCTCAATCCCGATCTATCCGAGATCCGAGGAATATCGA
AATCGGGGCGCGCCTGGTGTACCGAGAACGAT
