Features (pLannotate 1.2.2; 8 found; start..end, strand, type, name):
    434..658     -  polyA_signal   bGH poly(A) signal: bovine growth hormone polyadenylation signal
    672..1463    -  CDS            neo: KKA2_KLEPN - Also known as kan, nptII. Experimental evidence at protein level: Swiss-Prot protein existence level 1. Resistance to kanamycin, neomycin, paromomycin, ribostamycin, butirosin and gentamicin B. From Klebsiella pneumoniae.
   1477..1673    -  promoter       SV40 promoter: SV40 early promoter
   1718..1789    -  misc_feature   3' β-globin insulator: insulator downstream of the human β-globin locus (Farrell et al., 2002)
   1834..1970    -  terminator     rrnG terminator: transcription terminator from the E. coli ribosomal RNA rrnG operon (Albrechtsen et al., 1991)
   1983..2843    -  CDS            AmpR: β-lactamase; bla; confers resistance to ampicillin, carbenicillin, and related antibiotics
   3353..3417    +  CDS            bla(M) (fragment): β-lactamase lacking the signal sequence; bla(M); allows cytosolic expression of β-lactamase
   3589..238     +  rep_origin     ori (across the origin): high-copy-number ColE1/pMB1/pBR322/pUC origin of replication
>Addgene plasmid #212485 | pTwist-SARS-CoV-2 Spike-deltaC18 N969K (AAA) Sequencing Result | analyzer sequence | sequence record 433334
GCGAACGACCTACACCGAACTGAGATACCTACAGCGTGAGCTATGAGAAAGCGCCACGCTTCCCGAAGGG
AGAAAGGCGGACAGGTATCCGGTAAGCGGCAGGGTCGGAACAGGAGAGCGCACGAGGGAGCTTCCAGGGG
GAAACGCCTGGTATCTTTATAGTCCTGTCGGGTTTCGCCACCTCTGACTTGAGCGTCGATTTTTGTGATG
CTCGTCAGGGGGGCGGAGCCTATGGAAAAACGCCAGCAACGCGGCCTTTTTACGGTTCCTGGCCTTTTGC
TGGCCTTTTGCTCACATGATTTAAATGAAACTCGTAATCGGAGAACGGGTGCAATAGCAAGGACCAGATC
GAACTTGACTGACGCAATTCTGAGCGTAGTCGAAACCCAGACAAGTCGATCTCGCCAAGTAGCTGACTTG
ACTGGTTAATTAACCATAGAGCCCACCGCATCCCCAGCATGCCTGCTATTGTCTTCCCAATCCTCCCCCT
TGCTGTCCTGCCCCACCCCACCCCCCAGAATAGAATGACACCTACTCAGACAATGCGATGCAATTTCCTC
ATTTTATTAGGAAAGGACAGTGGGAGTGGCACCTTCCAGGGTCAAGGAAGGCACGGGGGAGGGGCAAACA
ACAGATGGCTGGCAACTAGAAGGCACAGGGCTTACATACTAGAAGAACTCGTCAAGAAGGCGATAGAAGG
CGATGCGCTGCGAATCGGGAGCGGCGATACCGTAAAGCACGAGGAAGCGGTCAGCCCATTCGCCGCCAAG
CTCTTCAGCAATATCACGGGTAGCCAACGCTATGTCCTGATAGCGGTCCGCCACACCCAGCCGGCCACAG
TCGATGAATCCAGAAAAGCGGCCATTTTCCACCATGATATTCGGCAAGCAGGCATCGCCGTGGGTCACGA
CGAGATCCTCGCCGTCGGGCATCCGCGCCTTGAGCCTGGCGAACAGTTCGGCTGGCGCGAGCCCCTGATG
CTCTTCGTCCAGATCATCCTGATCGACAAGACCGGCTTCCATCCGAGTACGTGCTCGCTCGATGCGATGT
TTCGCTTGGTGGTCGAATGGGCAGGTAGCCGGATCAAGCGTATGCAGCCGCCGCATTGCATCAGCCATGA
TGGATACTTTCTCGGCAGGAGCAAGGTGAGATGACAGGAGATCCTGCCCCGGCACTTCGCCCAATAGCAG
CCAGTCCCTTCCCGCTTCAGTGACAACGTCGAGCACAGCTGCGCAAGGAACGCCCGTCGTGGCCAGCCAC
GATAGCCGCGCTGCCTCGTCCTGGAGTTCATTCAGGGCACCGGACAGGTCGGTCTTGACAAAAAGAACCG
GGCGCCCCTGCGCTGACAGCCGGAACACGGCGGCATCAGAGCAGCCGATTGTCTGTTGTGCCCAGTCATA
GCCGAATAGCCTCTCCACCCAAGCGGCGGGAGAACCTGCGTGCAATCCATCTTGTTCAATCATGTTGGCT
ACCTCCTTTGCAAAAGCCTAGGCCTCCAAAAAAGCCTCCTCACTACTTCTGGAATAGCTCAGAGGCCGAG
GCGGCCTCGGCCTCTGCATAAATAAAAAAAATTAGTCAGCGATGGGGCGGAGAATGGGCGGAACTGGGCG
GAGTTAGGGGCGGGATGGGCGGAGTTAGGGGCGGGACTATGGTTGCTGACTAATTGAGATGCAGATCGCT
TAATTAAGTTTCGATAGCCCAAGGTAACCAATGAGATTAGGGAGGGAAGAAAGTTTGATGAACTACTTCT
GACCCCTAGTGGTGTCCAGAAAAGACCATTAAAGGAATGTCTTGATCGAAATCGAGAGATCGCCTGCAGG
ATAGCTGACGACCTTAAGGATAAATTTCTGGTAAGGAGGACACGTATGGAAGTGGGCAAGTTGGGGAAGC
CGTATCCGTTGCTGAATCTGGCATATGTGGGAGTATAAGACGCGCAGCGTCGCATCAGGCATTTTTTTCT
GCGCCAATGCACCTAGAATCGGTTACCAATGCTTAATCAGTGAGGCACCTATCTCAGCGATCTGTCTATT
TCGTTCATCCATAGTTGCCTGACTCCCCGTCGTGTAGATAACTACGATACGGGAGGGCTTACCATCTGGC
CCCAGTGCTGCAATGATACCGCGAGACCCACGCTCACCGGCTCCAGATTTATCAGCAATAAACCAGCCAG
CCGGAAGGGCCGAGCGCAGAAGTGGTCCTGCAACTTTATCCGCCTCCATCCAGTCTATCAACTGTTGCCG
GGAAGCTAGAGTAAGTAGTTCGCCAGTTAATAGTTTACGCAAGGTTGTTGCCATTGCTACAGGCATCGTG
GTGTCACGCTCGTCGTTTGGTATGGCTTCATTCAGCTCCGGTTCCCAACGATCAAGGCGAGTTACATGAT
CCCCCATGTTGTGCAAAAAAGCGGTTAGCTCCTTCGGTCCTCCAATCGTTGTCAGAAGTAAGTTGGCCGC
AGTGTTATCACTCATGGTTATGGCAGCACTGCATAATTCTCTTACTGTCATGCCATCCGTAAGATGCTTT
TCTGTGACTGGTGAATACTCAACCAAGTCATTCTGAGAATAGTGTATGCGGCGACCGAGTTGCTCTTGCC
CGGCGTCAATACGGGATAATACCGCGCCACATAGCAGAACTTTAAAAGTGCTCATCATTGGAAAGCGTTC
TTCGGGGCGAAAACTCTCAAGGATCTTACCGCTGTTGAGATCCAGTTCGATGTAACCCACTCGCGCACCC
AACTGATCTTCAGCATCTTTTACTTTCACCAGCGTTTCTGGGTGAGCAAAAACAGGAAGGCAAAATGCCG
CAAAAAAGGGAATAAGGGCGACACGGAAATGTTGAATACTCATGCGAAAGCCTCCTGCTGATCCTGTCTC
TTGATAGATGTTTGCAAAAGCTAGGACTCGATTATACGTTGACCGATCAGACTATCAATATCTAGGTTTA
AACAGATCGGTACGCTGCCGTGACCAGGCTTGAGTACAATATCTGACGATTGGACTTCCTGGGTCCCAAG
CTGGATTCCGACTGGCTGACTGCCAAGCAACGATATGGATCGTCGAGACTCGCACTGAGAGGATCGTTCT
CGGTACACCAGGCGCGCCCCGATTTCGATATTCCTCGGATCTCGGATAGATCGGGATTGAGGATGTAGGT
TGAACTTCTCTCGGGTGATCCCGATCTCGGATATTCGGGATTGGAGTAATACCTGGCGATAGGCGCTGCC
AAGCAATAGCCAAGGCGCAAGGCCGGCCAAGAGACTTGCGATAGTTCGTTCGAGAGGTAGCCTGCAAGAT
GGATCGGACGAAAGGTTTGAAGATTTTCCGACGAGGGCCTTGGAGAGTTCGGAAATTTAAATGCAACTAT
GGATGAACGAAATAGACAGATCGCTGAGATAGGTGCCTCACTGATTAAGCATTGGTAACTGTCAGACCAA
GTTTACTCATATATACTTTAGATTGATTTAAAACTTCATTTTTAATTTAAAAGGATCTAGGTGAAGATCC
TTTTTGATAATCTCATGACCAAAATCCCTTAACGTGAGTTTTCGTTCCACTGAGCGTCAGACCCCGTAGA
AAAGATCAAAGGATCTTCTTGAGATCCTTTTTTTCTGCGCGTAATCTGCTGCTTGCAAACAAAAAAACCA
CCGCTACCAGCGGTGGTTTGTTTGCCGGATCAAGAGCTACCAACTCTTTTTCCGAAGGTAACTGGCTTCA
GCAGAGCGCAGATACCAAATACTGTTCTTCTAGTGTAGCCGTAGTTAGGCCACCACTTCAAGAACTCTGT
AGCACCGCCTACATACCTCGCTCTGCTAATCCTGTTACCAGTGGCTGCTGCCAGTGGCGATAAGTCGTGT
CTTACCGGGTTGGACTCAAGACGATAGTTACCGGATAAGGCGCAGCGGTCGGGCTGAACGGGGGGTTCGT
GCACACAGCCCAGCTTGGA
